>Addgene plasmid #180335 | pCMV_SEPT9_i1 DN7-msfGFP | addgene full sequence | sequence record 358033 | Addgene NGS Result
TAGTTATTAATAGTAATCAATTACGGGGTCATTAGTTCATAGCCCATATATGGAGTTCCGCGTTACATAA
CTTACGGTAAATGGCCCGCCTGGCTGACCGCCCAACGACCCCCGCCCATTGACGTCAATAATGACGTATG
TTCCCATAGTAACGCCAATAGGGACTTTCCATTGACGTCAATGGGTGGAGTATTTACGGTAAACTGCCCA
CTTGGCAGTACATCAAGTGTATCATATGCCAAGTACGCCCCCTATTGACGTCAATGACGGTAAATGGCCC
GCCTGGCATTATGCCCAGTACATGACCTTATGGGACTTTCCTACTTGGCAGTACATCTACGTATTAGTCA
TCGCTATTACCATGGTGATGCGGTTTTGGCAGTACATCAATGGGCGTGGATAGCGGTTTGACTCACGGGG
ATTTCCAAGTCTCCACCCCATTGACGTCAATGGGAGTTTGTTTTGGCACCAAAATCAACGGGACTTTCCA
AAATGTCGTAACAACTCCGCCCCATTGACGCAAATGGGCGGTAGGCGTGTACGGTGGGAGGTCTATATAA
GCAGAGCTGGTTTAGTGAACCGTCAGATCCGCTAGCATGGGCACGCGGACCTCCAGTGGCCGGCTCCGGA
GGCTTGGTGACTCCAGTGGCCCAGCCTTAAAAAGATCTTTTGAGGTCGAGGAGGTCGAGACACCCAACTC
CACCCCACCCCGGAGGGTCCAGACTCCCCTACTCCGAGCCACTGTGGCCAGCTCCACCCAGAAATTCCAG
GACCTGGGCGTGAAGAACTCAGAACCCTCGGCCCGCCATGTGGACTCCCTAAGCCAACGCTCCCCCAAGG
CGTCCCTGCGGAGGGTGGAGCTCTCGGGCCCCAAGGCGGCCGAGCCGGTGTCCCGGCGCACTGAGCTGTC
CATTGACATCTCGTCCAAGCAGGTGGAGAACGCCGGGGCCATCGGCCCGTCCCGGTTCGGGCTCAAGAGG
GCCGAGGTGTTGGGCCACAAGACGCCAGAACCGGCCCCTCGGAGGACGGAGATCACCATCGTCAAACCCC
AGGAGTCAGCCCACCGGAGGATGGAGCCCCCTGCCTCCAAGGTCCCCGAGGTGCCCACTGCCCCTGCCAC
CGACGCAGCCCCCAAGAGGGTGGAGATCCAGATGCCCAAGCCTGCTGAGGCGCCCACCGCCCCCAGCCCA
GCCCAGACCTTGGAGAATTCAGAGCCTGCCCCTGTGTCTCAGCTGCAGAGCAGGCTGGAGCCCAAGCCCC
AGCCCCCTGTGGCTGAGGCTACACCCCGGAGCCAGGAGGCCACTGAGGCGGCTCCCAGCTGCGTTGGCGA
CATGGCCGACACCCCCAGAGATGCCGGGCTCAAGCAGGCGCCTGCATCACGGAACGAGAAGGCCCCGGTG
GACTTCGGCTACGTGGGGATTGACTCCATCCTGGAGCAGATGCGCCGGAAGGCCATGAAGCAGGGCTTCG
AGTTCAACATCATGGTGGTCGGGCAGAGCGGCTTGGGTAAATCCACCTTAATCAACACCCTCTTCAAATC
CAAAATCAGCCGGAAGTCGGTGCAGCCCACCTCAGAGGAGCGCATCCCCAAGACCATCGAGATCAAGTCC
ATCACGCACGATATTGAGGAGAAAGGCGTCCGGATGAAGCTGACAGTGATTGACACACCAGGGTTCGGGG
ACCACATCAACAACGAGAACTGCTGGCAGCCCATCATGAAGTTCATCAATGACCAGTACGAGAAATACCT
GCAGGAGGAGGTCAACATCAACCGCAAGAAGCGCATCCCGGACACCCGCGTCCACTGCTGCCTCTACTTC
ATCCCCGCCACCGGCCACTCCCTCAGGCCCCTGGACATCGAGTTTATGAAACGCCTGAGCAAGGTGGTCA
ACATCGTCCCTGTCATCGCCAAGGCGGACACACTCACCCTGGAGGAGAGGGTCCACTTCAAACAGCGGAT
CACCGCAGACCTGCTGTCCAACGGCATCGACGTGTACCCCCAGAAGGAATTTGATGAGGACTCGGAGGAC
CGGCTGGTGAACGAGAAGTTCCGGGAGATGATCCCATTTGCTGTGGTGGGCAGTGACCACGAGTACCAGG
TCAACGGCAAGAGGATCCTTGGGAGGAAGACCAAGTGGGGTACCATCGAAGTTGAAAACACCACACACTG
TGAGTTTGCCTACCTGCGGGACCTTCTCATCAGGACGCACATGCAGAACATCAAGGACATCACCAGCAGC
ATCCACTTCGAGGCGTACCGTGTGAAGCGCCTCAACGAGGGCAGCAGCGCCATGGCCAACGGCGTGGAGG
AGAAGGAGCCAGAAGCCCCAGAGATGGTGTCCAAGGGCGAGGAGCTGTTCACCGGCGTGGTGCCCATCCT
GGTGGAGCTGGATGGCGACGTGAACGGCCACAAGTTCAGCGTGCGCGGCGAGGGCGAGGGCGACGCCACC
AACGGCAAGCTGACCCTGAAGTTCATCTGCACCACCGGCAAGCTGCCCGTGCCCTGGCCCACCCTGGTGA
CCACCCTGACCTACGGCGTGCAGTGCTTCAGCCGCTACCCCGATCACATGAAGCAGCACGATTTCTTCAA
GAGCGCCATGCCCGAGGGCTACGTGCAGGAGCGCACCATCAGCTTCAAGGATGACGGCACCTACAAGACC
CGCGCCGAGGTGAAGTTCGAGGGCGATACCCTGGTGAACCGCATCGAGCTGAAGGGCATCGATTTCAAGG
AGGATGGCAACATCCTGGGCCACAAGCTGGAGTACAACTTCAACAGCCACAACGTGTACATCACCGCCGA
TAAGCAGAAGAACGGCATCAAGGCCAACTTCAAGATCCGCCACAATGTGGAGGATGGCTCCGTGCAGCTG
GCCGATCACTACCAGCAGAACACCCCCATCGGCGACGGCCCAGTGCTGCTGCCCGATAACCACTACCTGA
GCACCCAGAGCAAGCTGTCCAAGGACCCCAACGAGAAGCGCGATCACATGGTGCTGCTGGAGTTCGTGAC
CGCCGCCGGCATCACCCTGGGCATGGATGAGCTGTACAAGTAAGGATCCACCGGATCTAGATAACTGATC
ATAATCAGCCATACCACATTTGTAGAGGTTTTACTTGCTTTAAAAAACCTCCCACACCTCCCCCTGAACC
TGAAACATAAAATGAATGCAATTGTTGTTGTTAACTTGTTTATTGCAGCTTATAATGGTTACAAATAAAG
CAATAGCATCACAAATTTCACAAATAAAGCATTTTTTTCACTGCATTCTAGTTGTGGTTTGTCCAAACTC
ATCAATGTATCTTAACGCGTAAATTGTAAGCGTTAATATTTTGTTAAAATTCGCGTTAAATTTTTGTTAA
ATCAGCTCATTTTTTAACCAATAGGCCGAAATCGGCAAAATCCCTTATAAATCAAAAGAATAGACCGAGA
TAGGGT
[37 nt withheld, positions 3437-3473]
AAAGAACGTGGACTCCAACGTCAAAGG
[49 nt withheld, positions 3501-3549]
T
[91 nt withheld, positions 3551-3641]
G
[124 nt withheld, positions 3643-3766]
CAGGTGGCACTTTTCGGGGAAATGTGCGCGGAACCCCTATTTGTTTATTTTTCTAAATACATTCAAATAT
GTATCCGCTCATGAGACAATAACCCTGATAAATGCTTCAATAATATTGAAAAAGGAAGAGTCCTGAGGCG
GAAAGAACCAGCTGTGGAATGTGTGTCAGTTAGGGTGTGGAAAGTCCCCAGGCTCCCCAGCAGGCAGAAG
TATGCAAAGCATGCATCTCAATTAGTCAGCAACCAGGTGTGGAAAGTCCCCAGGCTCCCCAGCAGGCAGA
AGTATGCAAAGCATGCATCTCAATTAGTCAGCAACCATAGTCCCGCCCCTAACTCCGCCCATCCCGCCCC
TAACTCCGCCCAGTTCCGCCCATTCTCCGCCCCATGGCTGACTAATTTTTTTTATTTATGCAGAGGCCGA
GGCCGCCTCGGCCTCTGAGCTATTCCAGAAGTAGTGAGGAGGCTTTTTTGGAGGCCTAGGCTTTTGCAAA
GATCGATCAAGAGACAGGATGAGGATCGTTTCGCATGATTGAACAAGATGGATTGCACGCAGGTTCTCCG
GCCGCTTGGGTGGAGAGGCTATTCGGCTATGACTGGGCACAACAGACAATCGGCTGCTCTGATGCCGCCG
TGTTCCGGCTGTCAGCGCAGGGGCGCCCGGTTCTTTTTGTCAAGACCGACCTGTCCGGTGCCCTGAATGA
ACTGCAAGACGAGGCAGCGCGGCTATCGTGGCTGGCCACGACGGGCGTTCCTTGCGCAGCTGTGCTCGAC
GTTGTCACTGAAGCGGGAAGGGACTGGCTGCTATTGGGCGAAGTGCCGGGGCAGGATCTCCTGTCATCTC
ACCTTGCTCCTGCCGAGAAAGTATCCATCATGGCTGATGCAATGCGGCGGCTGCATACGCTTGATCCGGC
TACCTGCCCATTCGACCACCAAGCGAAACATCGCATCGAGCGAGCACGTACTCGGATGGAAGCCGGTCTT
GTCGATCAGGATGATCTGGACGAAGAGCATCAGGGGCTCGCGCCAGCCGAACTGTTCGCCAGGCTCAAGG
CGAGCATGCCCGACGGCGAGGATCTCGTCGTGACCCATGGCGATGCCTGCTTGCCGAATATCATGGTGGA
AAATGGCCGCTTTTCTGGATTCATCGACTGTGGCCGGCTGGGTGTGGCGGACCGCTATCAGGACATAGCG
TTGGCTACCCGTGATATTGCTGAAGAGCTTGGCGGCGAATGGGCTGACCGCTTCCTCGTGCTTTACGGTA
TCGCCGCTCCCGATTCGCAGCGCATCGCCTTCTATCGCCTTCTTGACGAGTTCTTCTGAGCGGGACTCTG
GGGTTCGAAATGACCGACCAAGCGACGCCCAACCTGCCATCACGAGATTTCGATTCCACCGCCGCCTTCT
ATGAAAGGTTGGGCTTCGGAATCGTTTTCCGGGACGCCGGCTGGATGATCCTCCAGCGCGGGGATCTCAT
GCTGGAGTTCTTCGCCCACCCTAGGGGGAGGCTAACTGAAACACGGAAGGAGACAATACCGGAAGGAACC
CGCGCTATGACGGCAATAAAAAGACAGAATAAAACGCACGGTGTTGGGTCGTTTGTTCATAAACGCGGGG
TTCGGTCCCAGGGCTGGCACTCTGTCGATACCCCACCGAGACCCCATTGGGGCCAATACGCCCGCGTTTC
TTCCTTTTCCCCACCCCACCCCCCAAGTTCGGGTGAAGGCCCAGGGCTCGCAGCCAACGTCGGGGCGGCA
GGCCCTGCCATAGCCTCAGGTTACTCATATATACTTTAGATTGATTTAAAACTTCATTTTTAATTTAAAA
GGATCTAGGTGAAGATCCTTTTTGATAATCTCATGACCAAAATCCCTTAACGTGAGTTTTCGTTCCACTG
AGCGTCAGACCCCGTAGAAAAGATCAAAGGATCTTCTTGAGATCCTTTTTTTCTGCGCGTAATCTGCTGC
TTGCAAACAAAAAAACCACCGCTACCAGCGGTGGTTTGTTTGCCGGATCAAGAGCTACCAACTCTTTTTC
CGAAGGTAACTGGCTTCAGCAGAGCGCAGATACCAAATACTGTTCTTCTAGTGTAGCCGTAGTTAGGCCA
CCACTTCAAGAACTCTGTAGCACCGCCTACATACCTCGCTCTGCTAATCCTGTTACCAGTGGCTGCTGCC
AGTGGCGATAAGTCGTGTCTTACCGGGTTGGACTCAAGACGATAGTTACCGGATAAGGCGCAGCGGTCGG
GCTGAACGGGGGGTTCGTGCACACAGCCCAGCTTGGAGCGAACGACCTACACCGAACTGAGATACCTACA
GCGTGAGCTATGAGAAAGCGCCACGCTTCCCGAAGGGAGAAAGGCGGACAGGTATCCGGTAAGCGGCAGG
GTCGGAACAGGAGAGCGCACGAGGGAGCTTCCAGGGGGAAACGCCTGGTATCTTTATAGTCCTGTCGGGT
TTCGCCACCTCTGACTTGAGCGTCGATTTTTGTGATGCTCGTCAGGGGGGCGGAGCCTATGGAAAAACGC
CAGCAACGCGGCCTTTTTACGGTTCCTGGCCTTTTGCTGGCCTTTTGCTCACATGTTCTTTCCTGCGTTA
TCCCCTGATTCTGTGGATAACCGTATTACCGCCATGCAT
Features (pLannotate 1.2.2; 14 found; start..end, strand, type, name):
     61..364     +  enhancer       CMV enhancer: human cytomegalovirus immediate early enhancer
    365..568     +  promoter       CMV promoter: human cytomegalovirus (CMV) immediate early promoter
    585..2336    +  CDS            SEPTIN9: SEPT9_HUMAN - Also known as KIAA0991, MSF, SEPT9. Experimental evidence at protein level: Swiss-Prot protein existence level 1. Filament-forming cytoskeletal GTPase (By similarity). May play a role in cytokinesis (Potential). May play a role in the internalization of 2 intracellular microbial pathogens, Listeria monocytogenes and Shigella flexneri. From Homo sapiens (Human).
   2334..3050    +  CDS            moxGFP: moxGFP is a basic (constitutively fluorescent) green fluorescent protein published in 2015, derived from Aequorea victoria. It is reported to be a rapidly-maturing monomer.
   3076..3160    +  CDS            large T antigen (fragment): large T antigen from SV40 (simian virus 40)
   3183..3304    +  polyA_signal   SV40 poly(A) signal: SV40 polyadenylation signal
   3338..3766    -  rep_origin     f1 ori (sequence partly withheld): f1 bacteriophage origin of replication; arrow indicates direction of (+) strand synthesis
   3793..3897    +  promoter       AmpR promoter: bla
   3899..4256    +  promoter       SV40 promoter: SV40 enhancer and early promoter
   4291..5085    +  CDS            NeoR/KanR: aminoglycoside phosphotransferase from Tn5; aph(3')-II (or nptII); confers resistance to neomycin, kanamycin, and G418 (Geneticin®)
   5106..5258    +  CDS            ble (fragment): BLE_KLEPN - Experimental evidence at protein level: Swiss-Prot protein existence level 1. Binding protein with a strong affinity to the bleomycin family of antibiotics. Binds to CL990; an antimitotic-antibiotic compound. From Klebsiella pneumoniae.
   5317..5364    +  polyA_signal   HSV TK poly(A) signal: herpes simplex virus thymidine kinase polyadenylation signal (Cole and Stacy, 1985)
   5455..5471    -  polyA_signal   bGH poly(A) signal (fragment): bovine growth hormone polyadenylation signal
   5693..6281    +  rep_origin     ori: high-copy-number ColE1/pMB1/pBR322/pUC origin of replication
