[The description below was written by a language model from this plasmid's Addgene catalogue record and pLannotate feature annotations shown in this document.]
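Description:
pCMV_SEPT9_i1 DN7-msfGFP is a 6.4 kb mammalian expression plasmid built on a Clontech pCMV backbone. It produces a variant of human septin 9 isoform 1 (SEPTIN9_v1 transcript) fused at its C terminus to monomeric superfolder GFP. The human cytomegalovirus immediate-early enhancer and promoter drive the open reading frame. The septin coding sequence runs directly into the GFP sequence, and an SV40 polyadenylation signal terminates the transcript. The automated annotation labels the fluorescent protein as moxGFP, a closely related Aequorea-derived monomeric GFP, but the catalogue entry identifies it as msfGFP. The insert carries the mutation recorded as "DN7". The record does not define this further, although the name suggests a small N-terminal deletion. The insert was assembled by Gibson cloning.

In bacteria the plasmid replicates from a high-copy ColE1/pUC-type origin and is selected with kanamycin. The NeoR/KanR aminoglycoside phosphotransferase gene sits behind tandem bacterial (bla) and SV40 early promoters and ends with an HSV TK polyadenylation signal. This arrangement lets the same marker confer G418 resistance in mammalian cells. An f1 origin is also present. The short hits to large T antigen, ble and bGH poly(A) are fragments, most likely backbone remnants rather than functional elements.

Septin 9 is a filament-forming cytoskeletal GTPase. The associated study examined a motif unique to isoform 1 that mediates septin–microtubule association and influences stress fibres. The construct is therefore suited to transfecting mammalian cells and imaging the localisation of this mutant by fluorescence, for instance alongside wild-type or other mutant fusions.
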