Addgene plasmid #180335: pCMV_SEPT9_i1 DN7-msfGFP
Purpose: mammalian expression of human SEPT9_i1 DN7 fused to monomeric superfolder GFP
Depositing lab: Manos Mavrakis. Depositing organization: CNRS UMR 7249, Institut Fresnel. Publication: Septin-microtubule association via a motif unique to the isoform 1 of septin 9 tunes stress fibers. Kuzmic M, Linares GC, Fialova JL, Iv F, Salaun D, Llewellyn A, Gomes M, Belhabib M, Liu Y, Asano K, Rodrigues M, Isnardon D, Tachibana T, Koenderink GH, Badache A, Mavrakis M, Verdier-Pinard P. J Cell Sci. 2021 Dec 2. pii: 273604. doi: 10.1242/jcs.258850. PubMed 34854883.
Backbone
  Vector backbone: pCMV
  Backbone manufacturer: Clontech
  Vector type: Mammalian Expression
Growth in bacteria
  Bacterial resistance: Kanamycin, 50 μg/mL
  Growth temperature: 37°C
  Growth strain: DH5alpha
  Copy number: High Copy
Gene/Insert
  Gene/Insert name: SEPTIN9_v1 (alt name: SEPT9_v1)
  Species: H. sapiens (human)
  Mutation: SEPT9_i1 DN7
  Entrez Gene: SEPTIN9 (a.k.a. AF17q25, MSF, MSF1, NAPB, PNUTL4, SEPT9, SINT1, SeptD1)
  Promoter: CMV
  Tag / fusion protein: msfGFP (C terminal on insert)
  Cloning method: Gibson Cloning
Terms and licenses: Academic/Nonprofit Terms; Industry Terms: Not Available to Industry
How to cite: pCMV_SEPT9_i1 DN7-msfGFP was a gift from Manos Mavrakis (Addgene plasmid # 180335 ; http://n2t.net/addgene:180335 ; RRID:Addgene_180335)
